Addgene plasmid #220051: pAN012
Purpose: Reporter plasmid that expresses GFP and firefly luciferase linked with a viral 2A peptide (positive control).
Depositing lab: Blake Wiedenheft. Depositing organization: Montana State University. Publication: Repair of CRISPR-guided RNA breaks enables site-specific RNA excision in human cells. Nemudraia A, Nemudryi A, Wiedenheft B. Science. 2024 Apr 25:eadk5518. doi: 10.1126/science.adk5518. PubMed 38662916.
Backbone
  Vector backbone: pEGFP-N1
  Vector type: Mammalian Expression
Growth in bacteria
  Bacterial resistance: Kanamycin, 50 μg/mL
  Growth temperature: 37°C
  Growth strain: NEB Stable
  Copy number: Unknown
Gene/Insert
  Gene/Insert name: GFP-fLuc (alt names: ppluGFP2-pest; firefly luciferase)
  Species: Synthetic
  Cloning method: Restriction Enzyme; 5′ cloning site Unknown (unknown if destroyed)
Terms and licenses: Academic/Nonprofit Terms; Industry Terms: Not Available to Industry
How to cite: pAN012 was a gift from Blake Wiedenheft (Addgene plasmid # 220051 ; http://n2t.net/addgene:220051 ; RRID:Addgene_220051)
