[The description below was written by a language model from this plasmid's Addgene catalogue record and pLannotate feature annotations shown in this document.]
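Description:
pAN012 is a mammalian expression reporter plasmid of about 6.6 kb built on the pEGFP-N1 backbone. It is propagated in E. coli through a high-copy ColE1/pUC-type origin and selected with kanamycin. The resistance gene is the Tn5 aminoglycoside phosphotransferase (NeoR/KanR). It sits behind a bacterial bla promoter and the SV40 enhancer/early promoter and is terminated by the HSV TK polyadenylation signal, so the same marker can also give G418 resistance in mammalian cells. An f1 origin from the parent vector is also present.

The payload is a single synthetic open reading frame driven by the human cytomegalovirus immediate early enhancer and promoter. Downstream of a remnant of the multiple cloning site, the annotation picks up short matches to FLAG and HA epitope sequences. These are followed by ppluGFP2, a green fluorescent protein from the copepod Pontellina plumata. The GFP is fused to a PEST-type destabilising segment derived from mouse ornithine decarboxylase, which shortens the protein's half-life. Firefly (Photinus pyralis) luciferase follows, and the transcript ends at the SV40 polyadenylation signal. According to the catalogue entry, the GFP and luciferase are linked by a viral 2A peptide, which would yield two separate proteins from one transcript. The 2A itself is not annotated in the feature table, but it presumably lies in the short unannotated gap between the PEST segment and the luciferase coding sequence.

The plasmid is described as the positive control in a reporter set, giving both fluorescence and luminescence readouts from one mRNA. It comes from work on CRISPR-guided RNA cleavage and repair leading to site-specific RNA excision in human cells.
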