Features (pLannotate 1.2.2; 18 found; start..end, strand, type, name):
    109..412     -  enhancer       CMV enhancer: human cytomegalovirus immediate early enhancer
    587..1175    -  rep_origin     ori: high-copy-number ColE1/pMB1/pBR322/pUC origin of replication
   1397..1413    +  polyA_signal   bGH poly(A) signal (fragment): bovine growth hormone polyadenylation signal
   1504..1551    -  polyA_signal   HSV TK poly(A) signal: herpes simplex virus thymidine kinase polyadenylation signal (Cole and Stacy, 1985)
   1610..1762    -  CDS            ble (fragment): BLE_KLEPN - Experimental evidence at protein level: Swiss-Prot protein existence level 1. Binding protein with a strong affinity to the bleomycin family of antibiotics. Binds to CL990; an antimitotic-antibiotic compound. From Klebsiella pneumoniae.
   1783..2577    -  CDS            NeoR/KanR: aminoglycoside phosphotransferase from Tn5; aph(3')-II (or nptII); confers resistance to neomycin, kanamycin, and G418 (Geneticin®)
   2612..2969    -  promoter       SV40 promoter: SV40 enhancer and early promoter
   2971..3075    -  promoter       AmpR promoter: bla
   3102..3530    +  rep_origin     f1 ori (sequence partly withheld): f1 bacteriophage origin of replication; arrow indicates direction of (+) strand synthesis
   3564..3685    -  polyA_signal   SV40 poly(A) signal: SV40 polyadenylation signal
   3708..3791    -  CDS            large T antigen (fragment): large T antigen from SV40 (simian virus 40)
   3812..5461    -  CDS            LUCI_PHOPY: Experimental evidence at protein level: Swiss-Prot protein existence level 1. Produces green light with a wavelength of 562 nm. From Photinus pyralis (Common eastern firefly) (Lampyris pyralis).
   5528..5647    -  CDS            d1EGFP (fragment): EGFP destabilized by fusion to a mutated version of residues 422-461 of mouse ornithine decarboxylase, giving an in vivo half-life of ~1 hour mammalian codon-optimized
   5663..6328    -  CDS            ppluGFP2: ppluGFP2 is a basic (constitutively fluorescent) green fluorescent protein published in 2004, derived from Pontellina plumata.
   6347..6373    -  CDS            3xHA (fragment): three tandem HA epitope tags
   6389..6413    -  CDS            3xFLAG (fragment): three tandem FLAG® epitope tags
   6420..6481    -  misc_feature   MCS (fragment): multiple cloning site
   6504..108     -  promoter       CMV promoter (across the origin): human cytomegalovirus (CMV) immediate early promoter
>Addgene plasmid #220051 | pAN012 | addgene full sequence | sequence record 434399 | Addgene NGS Result
TTGGTGCCAAAACAAACTCCCATTGACGTCAATGGGGTGGAGACTTGGAAATCCCCGTGAGTCAAACCGC
TATCCACGCCCATTGATGTACTGCCAAAACCGCATCACCATGGTAATAGCGATGACTAATACGTAGATGT
ACTGCCAAGTAGGAAAGTCCCATAAGGTCATGTACTGGGCATAATGCCAGGCGGGCCATTTACCGTCATT
GACGTCAATAGGGGGCGTACTTGGCATATGATACACTTGATGTACTGCCAAGTGGGCAGTTTACCGTAAA
TACTCCACCCATTGACGTCAATGGAAAGTCCCTATTGGCGTTACTATGGGAACATACGTCATTATTGACG
TCAATGGGCGGGGGTCGTTGGGCGGTCAGCCAGGCGGGCCATTTACCGTAAGTTATGTAACGCGGAACTC
CATATATGGGCTATGAACTAATGACCCCGTAATTGATTACTATTAATAACTAATGCATGGCGGTAATACG
GTTATCCACAGAATCAGGGGATAACGCAGGAAAGAACATGTGAGCAAAAGGCCAGCAAAAGGCCAGGAAC
CGTAAAAAGGCCGCGTTGCTGGCGTTTTTCCATAGGCTCCGCCCCCCTGACGAGCATCACAAAAATCGAC
GCTCAAGTCAGAGGTGGCGAAACCCGACAGGACTATAAAGATACCAGGCGTTTCCCCCTGGAAGCTCCCT
CGTGCGCTCTCCTGTTCCGACCCTGCCGCTTACCGGATACCTGTCCGCCTTTCTCCCTTCGGGAAGCGTG
GCGCTTTCTCATAGCTCACGCTGTAGGTATCTCAGTTCGGTGTAGGTCGTTCGCTCCAAGCTGGGCTGTG
TGCACGAACCCCCCGTTCAGCCCGACCGCTGCGCCTTATCCGGTAACTATCGTCTTGAGTCCAACCCGGT
AAGACACGACTTATCGCCACTGGCAGCAGCCACTGGTAACAGGATTAGCAGAGCGAGGTATGTAGGCGGT
GCTACAGAGTTCTTGAAGTGGTGGCCTAACTACGGCTACACTAGAAGAACAGTATTTGGTATCTGCGCTC
TGCTGAAGCCAGTTACCTTCGGAAAAAGAGTTGGTAGCTCTTGATCCGGCAAACAAACCACCGCTGGTAG
CGGTGGTTTTTTTGTTTGCAAGCAGCAGATTACGCGCAGAAAAAAAGGATCTCAAGAAGATCCTTTGATC
TTTTCTACGGGGTCTGACGCTCAGTGGAACGAAAACTCACGTTAAGGGATTTTGGTCATGAGATTATCAA
AAAGGATCTTCACCTAGATCCTTTTAAATTAAAAATGAAGTTTTAAATCAATCTAAAGTATATATGAGTA
ACCTGAGGCTATGGCAGGGCCTGCCGCCCCGACGTTGGCTGCGAGCCCTGGGCCTTCACCCGAACTTGGG
GGGTGGGGTGGGGAAAAGGAAGAAACGCGGGCGTATTGGCCCCAATGGGGTCTCGGTGGGGTATCGACAG
AGTGCCAGCCCTGGGACCGAACCCCGCGTTTATGAACAAACGACCCAACACCGTGCGTTTTATTCTGTCT
TTTTATTGCCGTCATAGCGCGGGTTCCTTCCGGTATTGTCTCCTTCCGTGTTTCAGTTAGCCTCCCCCTA
GGGTGGGCGAAGAACTCCAGCATGAGATCCCCGCGCTGGAGGATCATCCAGCCGGCGTCCCGGAAAACGA
TTCCGAAGCCCAACCTTTCATAGAAGGCGGCGGTGGAATCGAAATCTCGTGATGGCAGGTTGGGCGTCGC
TTGGTCGGTCATTTCGAACCCCAGAGTCCCGCTCAGAAGAACTCGTCAAGAAGGCGATAGAAGGCGATGC
GCTGCGAATCGGGAGCGGCGATACCGTAAAGCACGAGGAAGCGGTCAGCCCATTCGCCGCCAAGCTCTTC
AGCAATATCACGGGTAGCCAACGCTATGTCCTGATAGCGGTCCGCCACACCCAGCCGGCCACAGTCGATG
AATCCAGAAAAGCGGCCATTTTCCACCATGATATTCGGCAAGCAGGCATCGCCATGGGTCACGACGAGAT
CCTCGCCGTCGGGCATGCTCGCCTTGAGCCTGGCGAACAGTTCGGCTGGCGCGAGCCCCTGATGCTCTTC
GTCCAGATCATCCTGATCGACAAGACCGGCTTCCATCCGAGTACGTGCTCGCTCGATGCGATGTTTCGCT
TGGTGGTCGAATGGGCAGGTAGCCGGATCAAGCGTATGCAGCCGCCGCATTGCATCAGCCATGATGGATA
CTTTCTCGGCAGGAGCAAGGTGAGATGACAGGAGATCCTGCCCCGGCACTTCGCCCAATAGCAGCCAGTC
CCTTCCCGCTTCAGTGACAACGTCGAGCACAGCTGCGCAAGGAACGCCCGTCGTGGCCAGCCACGATAGC
CGCGCTGCCTCGTCTTGCAGTTCATTCAGGGCACCGGACAGGTCGGTCTTGACAAAAAGAACCGGGCGCC
CCTGCGCTGACAGCCGGAACACGGCGGCATCAGAGCAGCCGATTGTCTGTTGTGCCCAGTCATAGCCGAA
TAGCCTCTCCACCCAAGCGGCCGGAGAACCTGCGTGCAATCCATCTTGTTCAATCATGCGAAACGATCCT
CATCCTGTCTCTTGATCGATCTTTGCAAAAGCCTAGGCCTCCAAAAAAGCCTCCTCACTACTTCTGGAAT
AGCTCAGAGGCCGAGGCGGCCTCGGCCTCTGCATAAATAAAAAAAATTAGTCAGCCATGGGGCGGAGAAT
GGGCGGAACTGGGCGGAGTTAGGGGCGGGATGGGCGGAGTTAGGGGCGGGACTATGGTTGCTGACTAATT
GAGATGCATGCTTTGCATACTTCTGCCTGCTGGGGAGCCTGGGGACTTTCCACACCTGGTTGCTGACTAA
TTGAGATGCATGCTTTGCATACTTCTGCCTGCTGGGGAGCCTGGGGACTTTCCACACCCTAACTGACACA
CATTCCACAGCTGGTTCTTTCCGCCTCAGGACTCTTCCTTTTTCAATATTATTGAAGCATTTATCAGGGT
TATTGTCTCATGAGCGGATACATATTTGAATGTATTTAGAAAAATAAACAAATAGGGGTTCCGCGCACAT
TTCCCCGAAAAGTGCCACCTG
[124 nt withheld, positions 3102-3225]
C
[91 nt withheld, positions 3227-3317]
A
[49 nt withheld, positions 3319-3367]
CCTTTGACGTTGGAGTCCACGTTCTTT
[37 nt withheld, positions 3395-3431]
ACCCTATCTCGGTCTATTCTTTTGATTTATAAGGGATTTTGCCGATTTCGGCCTATTGGTTAAAAAATGA
GCTGATTTAACAAAAATTTAACGCGAATTTTAACAAAATATTAACGCTTACAATTTACGCCTTAAGATAC
ATTGATGAGTTTGGACAAACCACAACTAGAATGCAGTGAAAAAAATGCTTTATTTGTGAAATTTGTGATG
CTATTGCTTTATTTGTAACCATTATAAGCTGCAATAAACAAGTTAACAACAACAATTGCATTCATTTTAT
GTTTCAGGTTCAGGGGGAGGTGTGGGAGGTTTTTTAAAGCAAGTAAAACCTCTACAAATGTGGTATGGCT
GATTATGATCTAGAGTCGCGGCCGCGATTACAATTTGGACTTTCCGCCCTTCTTGGCCTTTATGAGGATC
TCTCTGATTTTTCTTGCGTCGAGTTTTCCGGTAAGACCTTTCGGTACTTCGTCCACAAACACAACTCCTC
CGCGCAACTTTTTCGCGGTTGTTACTTGACTGGCGACGTAATCCACGATCTCTTTTTCCGTCATCGTCTT
TCCGTGCTCCAAAACAACAACGGCGGCGGGAAGTTCACCGGCGTCATCGTCGGGAAGACCTGCCACGCCC
GCGTCGAAGATGTTGGGGTGTTGTAACAATATCGACTCCAATTCAGCGGGGGCCACCTGGTATCCTTTGT
ATTTAATTAAAGACTTCAAGCGGTCAACTATGAAGAAGTGTTCGTCTTCGTCCCAGTAAGCTATGTCTCC
AGAATGTAGCCATCCATCCTTGTCAATCAAGGCGTTGGTCGCTTCCGGATTGTTTACATAACCGGACATA
ATCATAGGTCCTCTGACACATAATTCGCCTCTCTGATTAACGCCCAGCGTTTTCCCGGTATCCAGATCCA
CAACCTTCGCTTCAAAAAATGGAACAACTTTACCGACCGCGCCCGGTTTATCATCCCCCTCGGGTGTAAT
CAGAATAGCTGATGTAGTCTCAGTGAGCCCATATCCTTGTCGTATCCCTGGAAGATGGAAGCGTTTTGCA
ACCGCCTCCCCGACTTCTTTCGAAAGAGGTGCGCCCCCAGAAGCAATTTCGTGTAAATTAGATAAATCGT
ATTTGTCAATCAGAGTGCTTTTGGCGAAGAATGAAAATAGGGTTGGTACTAGCAACGCACTTTGAATTTT
GTAATCCTGAAGGGATCGTAAAAACAGCTCTTCTTCAAATCTATACATTAAGACGACTCGAAATCCACAT
ATCAAATATCCGAGTGTAGTAAACATTCCAAAACCGTGATGGAATGGAACAACACTTAAAATCGCAGTAT
CCGGAATGATTTGATTGCCAAAAATAGGATCTCTGGCATGCGAGAATCTGACGCAGGCAGTTCTATGCGG
AAGGGCCACACCCTTAGGTAACCCAGTAGATCCAGAGGAGTTCATTATCAGTGCAATTGTTTTGTCACGA
TCAAAGGACTCTGGTACAAAATCGTATTCATTAAAACCGGGAGGTAGATGAGATGTGACGAACGTGTACA
TCGACTGAAATCCCTGGTAATCCGTTTTAGAATCCATGATAATAATTTTCTGGATTATTGGTAATTTTTT
TTGCACGTTCAAAATTTTTTGCAACCCCTTTTTGGAAACAAACACTACGGTAGGCTGCGAAATGTTCATA
CTGTTGAGCAATTCACGTTCATTATAAATGTCGTTCGCGGGCGCAACTGCAACTCCGATAAATAACGCGC
CCAACACCGGCATAAAGAATTGAAGAGAGTTTTCACTGCATACGACGATTCTGTGATTTGTATTCAGCCC
ATATCGTTTCATAGCTTCTGCCAACCGAACGGACATTTCGAAGTATTCCGCGTACGTGATGTTCACCTCG
ATATGTGCATCTGTAAAAGCAATTGTTCCAGGAACCAGGGCGTATCTCTTCATAGCCTTATGCAGTTGCT
CTCCAGCGGTTCCATCCTCTAGTGGATAGAATGGCGCCGGGCCTTTCTTTATGTTTTTGGCGTCTTCCAT
ACCGGAAGGGCCGGGATTCTCCTCCACGTCACCGCATGTTAGAAGACTTCCTCTGCCCTCACCGGTCACA
TTGATCCTAGCAGAAGCACAGGCTGCAGGGTGACGGTCCATCCCGCTCTCCTGGGCACAAGACATGGGCA
GCGTGCCATCATCCTGCGCCGCCACCGCCGGCGGGAAGCCATGGCTGATATCTCGAGATCTGGCGAAGGC
GATGGGGGTCTTGAAGGCGTGCTGGTACTCCACGATGCCCAGCTCGGTGTTGCTGTGCAGCTCCTCCACG
CGGCGGAAGGCGAACATGGGGCCCCCGTTCTGCAGGATGCTGGGGTGGATGGCGCTCTTGAAGTGCATGT
GGCTGTCCACCACGAAGCTGTAGTAGCCGCCGTCGCGCAGGCTGAAGGTGCGGGCGAAGCTGCCCACCAG
CACGTTATCGCCCATGGGGTGCAGGTGCTCCACGGTGGCGTTGCTGCGGATGATCTTGTCGGTGAAGATC
ACGCTGTCCTCGGGGAAGCCGGTGCCCACCACCTTGAAGTCGCCGATCACGCGGCCGGCCTCGTAGCGGT
AGCTGAAGCTCACGTGCAGCACGCCGCCGTCCTCGTACTTCTCGATGCGGGTGTTGGTGTAGCCGCCGTT
GTTGATGGCGTGCAGGAAGGGGTTCTCGTAGCCGCTGGGGTAGGTGCCGAAGTGGTAGAAGCCGTAGCCC
ATCACGTGGCTCAGCAGGTAGGGGCTGAAGGTCAGGGCGCCTTTGGTGCTCTTCATCTTGTTGGTCATGC
GGCCCTGCTCGGGGGTGCCCTCTCCGCCGCCCACCAGCTCGAACTCCACGCCGTTCAGGGTGCCGGTGAT
GCGGCACTCGATCTTCATGGCGGGCATAGAACCTCCACCTCCACCAGCGTAATCTGGAACATCGTATGGG
TAACCTCCACCGCCCCCTTTATCGTCATCGTCTTTGTAGTCCATGGTGGCGGTACCGTCGACTGCAGAAT
TCGAAGCTTGAGCTCGAGATCTGAGTCCGGTAGCGCTAGCGGATCTGACGGTTCACTAAACCAGCTCTGC
TTATATAGACCTCCCACCGTACACGCCTACCGCCCATTTGCGTCAATGGGGCGGAGTTGTTACGACATTT
TGGAAAGTCCCGTTGATT
